>Addgene plasmid #220243 | pHIV-EGFP.Flag-EZH2 | addgene full sequence | sequence record 436098 | Addgene NGS Result
TTGAGATCCTTTTTTTCTGCGCGTAATCTGCTGCTTGCAAACAAAAAAACCACCGCTACCAGCGGTGGTT
TGTTTGCCGGATCAAGAGCTACCAACTCTTTTTCCGAAGGTAACTGGCTTCAGCAGAGCGCAGATACCAA
ATACTGTTCTTCTAGTGTAGCCGTAGTTAGGCCACCACTTCAAGAACTCTGTAGCACCGCCTACATACCT
CGCTCTGCTAATCCTGTTACCAGTGGCTGCTGCCAGTGGCGATAAGTCGTGTCTTACCGGGTTGGACTCA
AGACGATAGTTACCGGATAAGGCGCAGCGGTCGGGCTGAACGGGGGGTTCGTGCACACAGCCCAGCTTGG
AGCGAACGACCTACACCGAACTGAGATACCTACAGCGTGAGCTATGAGAAAGCGCCACGCTTCCCGAAGG
GAGAAAGGCGGACAGGTATCCGGTAAGCGGCAGGGTCGGAACAGGAGAGCGCACGAGGGAGCTTCCAGGG
GGAAACGCCTGGTATCTTTATAGTCCTGTCGGGTTTCGCCACCTCTGACTTGAGCGTCGATTTTTGTGAT
GCTCGTCAGGGGGGCGGAGCCTATGGAAAAACGCCAGCAACGCGGCCTTTTTACGGTTCCTGGCCTTTTG
CTGGCCTTTTGCTCACATGCTGCTAGAGATTTTCCACACTGACTAAAAGGGTCTGAGGGATCTCTAGTTA
CCAGAGTCACACAACAGACGGGCACACACTACTTGAAGCACTCAAGGCAAGCTTTATTGAGGCTTAAGCA
GTGGGTTCCCTAGTTAGCCAGAGAGCTCCCAGGCTCAGATCTGGTCTAACCAGAGAGACCCAGTACAGTC
CGGATGCAGCTCTCGGGCCATGTGATGAAATGCTAGGCGGCTGTCAAACCTCCACTCTAATACTTCTCTC
TCCGGGTCATCCATCCCATGCAGGCTCACAGGGTGTAACAAGCGGGTGTTCTCTCCTTCATTGGCTTCTT
CTACCTTCTCTTGCTCAACTGGTACTAGCTTGTAGCACCATCCAAAGGTCAGTGGATATCTGATCCCTGG
CCCTGGTGTGTAGTTCTGCCAATCAGGGAAGTAGCCTTGTGTGTGGTAGATCCACAGATCAAGGATATCT
TGTCTTCGTTGGGAGTGAATTAGCCCTTCCAGTCCCCCCTTTTCTTTTAAAAAGTGGCTAAGATCTACAG
CTGCCTTGTAAGTCATTGGTCTTAAAGGTACCTGAGGTGTGACTGGAAAACCCACCTCCTCCTCCTCTTG
TGCTTCTAGCCAGGCACAATCAGCATTGGTAGCTGCTGTATTGCTACTTGTGATTGCTCCATGTTTTTCT
AGGTCTCGATCGAGGTCGACGGTATCGATGCGGCCGCTTTACTTGTACAGCTCGTCCATGCCGAGAGTGA
TCCCGGCGGCGGTCACGAACTCCAGCAGGACCATGTGATCGCGCTTCTCGTTGGGGTCTTTGCTCAGGGC
GGACTGGGTGCTCAGGTAGTGGTTGTCGGGCAGCAGCACGGGGCCGTCGCCGATGGGGGTGTTCTGCTGG
TAGTGGTCGGCGAGCTGCACGCTGCCGTCCTCGATGTTGTGGCGGATCTTGAAGTTCACCTTGATGCCGT
TCTTCTGCTTGTCGGCCATGATATAGACGTTGTGGCTGTTGTAGTTGTACTCCAGCTTGTGCCCCAGGAT
GTTGCCGTCCTCCTTGAAGTCGATGCCCTTCAGCTCGATGCGGTTCACCAGGGTGTCGCCCTCGAACTTC
ACCTCGGCGCGGGTCTTGTAGTTGCCGTCGTCCTTGAAGAAGATGGTGCGCTCCTGGACGTAGCCTTCGG
GCATGGCGGACTTGAAGAAGTCGTGCTGCTTCATGTGGTCGGGGTAGCGGCTGAAGCACTGCACGCCGTA
GGTCAGGGTGGTCACGAGGGTGGGCCAGGGCACGGGCAGCTTGCCGGTGGTGCAGATGAACTTCAGGGTC
AGCTTGCCGTAGGTGGCATCGCCCTCGCCCTCGCCGGACACGCTGAACTTGTGGCCGTTTACGTCGCCGT
CCAGCTCGACCAGGATGGGCACCACCCCGGTGAACAGCTCCTCGCCCTTGCTCACCATGGTTGTGGCCAT
ATTATCATCGTGTTTTTCAAAGGAAAACCACGTCCCCGTGGTTCGGGGGGCCTAGACGTTTTTTTAACCT
CGACTAAACACATGTAAAGCATGTGTACCGAGGCCCCAGATCAGATCCCATACAATGGGGTACCTTCTGG
GCATCCTTCAGCCCCTTGTTGAATACGCTTGAGGAGAGCCATTTGACTCTTTCCACAACTATCCAACTCA
CAACGTGGCACTGGGGTTGTGCCGCCTTTGCAGGTGTATCTTATACACGTGGCTTTTGGCCGCAGAGGCA
CCTGTCGCCAGGTGGGGGGTTCCGCTGCCTGCAAAGGGTCGCTACAGACGTTGTTTGTCTTCAAGAAGCT
TCCAGAGGAACTGCTTCCTTCACGACATTCAACAGACCTTGCATTCCTTTGGCGAGAGGGGAAAGACCCC
TAGGAATGCTCGTCAAGAAGACAGGGCCAGGTTTCCGGGCCCTCACATTGCCAAAAGACGGCAATATGGT
GGAAAATAACATATAGACAAACGCACACCGGCCTTATTCCAAGCGGCTTCGGCCAGTAACGTTAGGGGGG
GGGGAGGGAGAGGGGCGGATCCTAGCCCCTATTATACCTTTCTCTTCTTTTTTGGAGGGATTTCCATTTC
TCTTTCGATGCCGACATACTTCAGGGCATCAGCCTGGCTGTATCTGTAATCAAAAAACAGCTCTTCGCCA
GTCTGGATGGCTCTCTTGGCAAAAATACCTATCCTGTGATCACCGTTAACCATCATAACTTTTGCATAGC
AGTTTGGATTTACCGAATGATTTGCAAAACGAATTTTGTTACCCTTGCGGGTTGCATCCACCACAAAATC
ATTGTTCAAGTTGAACAGAAAGCTGCACATGTATTTATCATACACTTTCCCTCTTCTGTCAGCTTCATCT
TGAGAAATAATCTCTCCACAGTATTCTGAGATGAATTCATTTTTCTGCACAGGATCTTTGATAAAAATCC
CCCAGCCTGCCACGTCAGATGGTGCCAGCAATAGATGCTTTTTGGAGCCCCGCTGAATACTGCAGTTCTT
GCAGGACACATTTTTACTGTCCCAATGGTCAGCGGCTCCACAAGTAAGACAGAGGTCAGGGTCACACTCT
CGGACAGCCAGGTAGCACGGGCACTGCTTGGTGTTGCACTGTGCTTTGCAGCGGCATCCCGGAAAGCGGT
TTTGACACTCTGAACTACATTGACAAAACTTTTCACAAAAATTTTGTGCTATCACACAAGGGCACGAACT
GTCACAAGGCTGCCGTGGATGATCACAGGGTTGATAGTTGTAAACATGGTTAGAGGAGCCGTCCTTTTTC
AGCTGTATCTTTCTGCAGTGTGCAGCCCACAACCGGTGTTTCCTCTTCTTTTTCCTTGGAGGAGTATCCA
CATCCTCAGCGGGAGCTGGAGCTATGATGCTAGATTCTTTGACTCTAAACTCATACACCTGTCTACATGT
TTTGGTCCCAATTAACCTAGCAATGGCACAGAAATTGTCATAGTAAGTGCCAATGAGGACTCTAAACATT
GAGGCTTCAGCACCACTCCACTCCACATTCTCAGGAGGTTCAATATTTGGCTTCATCTTTATTGGTGTTT
GACACCGAGAATTTGCTTCAGAGGAGCTCGAAGTTTCATCTTTCTTCTCTTCTTCTTCTTTATCATTGTT
CTCTCCCCCCGTTTCAGTCCCTGCTTCCCTATCACTGTCTGTATCCTTTGATTCCAGCACATTAATGGTG
GGGGTGCTGGGCCTGCTACTGTTATTGGGAAGCCGTCCTCTTCTGCGGCCTCCTGGACGTTTTGGTGGGG
TCTTTATCCGCTCAGCGGTGAGAGCAGCAGCAAACTCCTTTGCTCCCTCCAAATGCTGGTAACACTGTGG
TCCACAAGGTTTGTTGTCTAGAGCTGTTTCTGTGTTCTTCCGCTTATAAGTGTTGGGTGTTGCATGAAAA
GAATAATTGCACTTACGATGTAGGAAGCAGTCATATTTAAAACATCGCCTACAGAAAAGCGTATGAAAGG
AGTGTAAGCTTTGCTCTCTCTGAACAGATTTAGCATTTGGTCCATCTATGTTGGGGGTACATTCAGGAGG
AAGTGCGCCTGGGAGCTGCTGTTCGGTGAGTTCTTTATATTTTTCCTTTAGTTCTTCTGCTGTGCCCTTA
TCTGGAAACATTGAGGAAATGGCTTCAAAAATTTTATCAGAAGGAAATTTCCGAGGTGGGCGGCTTTCTT
TATCATCTCGGTGATCCTCCAGATCTTTCTGCTTTTCTTCTCTTTCTTCAGGATCGTCTCCATCATCATC
ATCGTCATCATCATTATATTGACCAAGGGCATTCACCAACTCCACAAAAATTTCATCATTTATAAACCCA
CATTCTCTATCCCCGTGTACTTTCCCATCATAATTTTTTATTAGTTCTTCAATGAAAGTACCATCCTGAT
CTAAAACTTCATCTCCCATATAAGGAATGTTATGTAAAACAGTTTCATCTTCCACCATAAAATTCTGCTG
TAGGGGTGACCAAGAATACATTATGGGTACTGAAGCAACTGCATTCAGAGTCTTTAATGGGATGACTTGT
GTTGGAAAATCCAAGTCACTGGTCACCGAACACTCCCTAGTCCCGCGCAATGAGCTCACAGAAGTCAGGA
TGTGCACAGGCTGTATCCTTCGCTGTTTCCATTCTTGGTTTAAGATTTCCGTTCTTTCCAAAATTTTCTG
ACGATTGGAACTAAACATACTCTTTACTTCATCAGCTCGTCTGAACCTCTTGAGCTGTCTCAGTCGCATG
TACTCTGATTTTACACGCTTCCGCCAACAAACTGGTCCCTTCTCAGATTTCTTCCCAGTCTGGCCCTTGT
CGTCATCGTCTTTGTAGTCCATGGTGGGTACTCTAGAATAGTTAACTCAGCGGCCGCTCACGACACCTGA
AATGGAAGAAAAAAACTTTGAACCACTGTCTGAGGCTTGAGAATGAACCAAGATCCAAACTCAAAAAGGG
CAAATTCCAAGGAGAATTACATCAAGTGCCAAGCTGGCCTAACTTCAGTCTCCACCCACTCAGTGTGGGG
AAACTCCATCGCATAAAACCCCTCCCCCCAACCTAAAGACGACGTACTCCAAAAGCTCGAGAACTAATCG
AGGTGCCTGGACGGCGCCCGGTACTCCGTGGAGTCACATGAAGCGACGGCTGAGGACGGAAAGGCCCTTT
TCCTTTGTGTGGGTGACTCACCCGCCCGCTCTCCCGAGCGCCGCGTCCTCCATTTTGAGCTCCCTGCAGC
AGGGCCGGGAAGCGGCCATCTTTCCGCTCACGCAACTGGTGCCGACCGGGCCAGCCTTGCCGCCCAGGGC
GGGGCGATACACGGCGGCGCGAGGCCAGGCACCAGAGCAGGCCGGCCAGCTTGAGACTACCCCCGTCCGA
TTCTCGGTGGCCGCGCTCGCAGGCCCCGCCTCGCCGAACATGTGCGCTGGGACGCACGGGCCCCGTCGCC
GCCCGCGGCCCCAAAAACCGAAATACCAGTGTGCAGATCTTGGCCCGCATTTACAAGACTATCTTGCCAG
AAAAAAAGCGTCGCAGCAGGTCATCAAAAATTTTAAATGGCTAGAGACTTATCGAAAGCAGCGAGACAGG
CGCGAAGGTGCCACCAGATTCGCACGCGGCGGCCCCAGCGCCCAGGCCAGGCCTCAACTCAAGCACGAGG
CGAAGGGGCTCCTTAAGCGCAAGGCCTCGAACTCTCCCACCCACTTCCAACCCGAAGCTCGGGATCAAGA
ATCACGTACTGCAGCCAGGTGGAAGTAATTCAAGGCACGCAAGGGCCATAACCCGTAAAGAGGCCAGGCC
CGCGGGAACCACACACGGCACTTACCTGTGTTCTGGCGGCAAACCCGTTGCGAAAAAGAACGTTCACGGC
GACTACTGCACTTATATACGGTTCTCCCCCACCCTCGGGAAAAAGGCGGAGCCAGTACACGACATCACTT
TCCCAGTTTACCCCGCGCCACCTTCTCTAGGCACCGGTTCAATTGCCGACCCCTCCCCCCAACTTCTCGG
GGACTGTGGGCGATGTGCGCTCTGCCCACTGACGGGCACCGGAGCCTCACGCTAGAGCGGGCCCGGTACT
AACCAAACTGGATCTCTGCTGTCCCTGTAATAAACCCGAAAATTTTGAATTTTTGTAATTTGTTTTTGTA
ATTCTTTAGTTTGTATGTCTGTTGCTATTATGTCTACTATTCTTTCCCCTGCACTGTACCCCCCAATCCC
CCCTTTTCTTTTAAAATTGTGGATGAATACTGCCATTTGTCTGCAGAATTGGCGCACGCAGTGCCGATCC
GTTCACTAATCGAATGGATCTGTCTCTGTCTCTCTCTCCACCTTCTTCTTCTATTCCTTCGGGCCTGTCG
GGTCCCCTCGGGGTTGGGAGGTGGGTCTGAAACGATAATGGTGAATATCCCTGCCTAACTCTATTCACTA
TAGAAAGTACAGCAAAAACTATTCTTAAACCTACCAAGCCTCCTACTATCATTATGAATAATTTTATATA
CCACAGCCAATTTGTTATGTTAAACCAATTCCACAAACTTGCCCATTTATCTAATTCCAATAATTCTTGT
TCATTCTTTTCTTGCTGGTTTTGCGATTCTTCAATTAAGGAGTGTATTAAGCTTGTGTAATTGTTAATTT
CTCTGTCCCACTCCATCCAGGTCGTGTGATTCCAAATCTGTTCCAGAGATTTATTACTCCAACTAGCATT
CCAAGGCACAGCAGTGGTGCAAATGAGTTTTCCAGAGCAACCCCAAATCCCCAGGAGCTGTTGATCCTTT
AGGTATCTTTCCACAGCCAGGATTCTTGCCTGGAGCTGCTTGATGCCCCAGACTGTGAGTTGCAACAGAT
GCTGTTGCGCCTCAATAGCCCTCAGCAAATTGTTCTGCTGCTGCACTATACCAGACAATAATTGTCTGGC
CTGTACCGTCAGCGTCATTGACGCTGCGCCCATAGTGCTTCCTGCTGCTCCCAAGAACCCAAGGAACAAA
GCTCCTATTCCCACTGCTCTTTTTTCTCTCTGCACCACTCTTCTCTTTGCCTTGGTGGGTGCTACTCCTA
ATGGTTCAATTTTTACTACTTTATATTTATATAATTCACTTCTCCAATTGTCCCTCATATCTCCTCCTCC
AGGTCTGAAGATCAGCGGCCGGCCGCTTGCTGTGCGGTGGTCTTACTTTTGTTTTGCTCTTCCTCTATCT
TGTCTAAAGCTTCCTTGGTGTCTTTTATCTCTATCCTTTGATGCACACAATAGAGGGTTGCTACTGTATT
ATATAATGATCTAAGTTCTTCTGATCCTGTCTGAAGGGATGGTTGTAGCTGTCCCAGTATTTGTCTACAG
CCTTCTGATGTTTCTAACAGGCCAGGATTAACTGCGAATCGTTCTAGCTCCCTGCTTGCCCATACTATAT
GTTTTAATTTATATTTTTTCTTTCCCCCTGGCCTTAACCGAATTTTTTCCCATCGCGATCTAATTCTCCC
CCGCTTAATACTGACGCTCTCGCACCCATCTCTCTCCTTCTAGCCTCCGCTAGTCAAAATTTTTGGCGTA
CTCACCAGTCGCCGCCCCTCGCCTCTTGCCGTGCGCGCTTCAGCAAGCCGAGTCCTGCGTCGAGAGAGCT
CCTCTGGTTTCCCTTTCGCTTTCAAGTCCCTGTTCGGGCGCCACTGCTAGAGATTTTCCACACTGACTAA
AAGGGTCTGAGGGATCTCTAGTTACCAGAGTCACACAACAGACGGGCACACACTACTTGAAGCACTCAAG
GCAAGCTTTATTGAGGCTTAAGCAGTGGGTTCCCTAGTTAGCCAGAGAGCTCCCAGGCTCAGATCTGGTC
TAACCAGAGAGACCCAGTACAGGCAAAACGCGCTGCTTATATAGACCTCCCACCGTACACGCCTACCGCC
CATTTGCGTCAATGGGGCGGAGTTGTTACGACATTTTGGAAAGTCCCGTTGATTTTGGTGCCAAAACAAA
CTCCCATTGACGTCAATGGGGTGGAGACTTGGAAATCCCCGTGAGTCAAACCGCTATCCACGCCCATTGA
TGTACTGCCAAAACCGCATCACCATGGTAATAGCGATGACTAATACGTAGATGTACTGCCAAGTAGGAAA
GTCCCATAAGGTCATGTACTGGGCATAATGCCAGGCGGGCCATTTACCGTCATTGACGTCAATAGGGGGC
GTACTTGGCATATGATACACTTGATGTACTGCCAAGTGGGCAGTTTACCGTAAATACTCCACCCATTGAC
GTCAATGGAAAGTCCCTATTGGCGTTACTATGGGAACATACGTCATTATTGACGTCAATGGGCGGGGGTC
GTTGGGCGGTCAGCCAGGCGGGCCATTTACCGTAAGTTATGTAACGCGGAACTCCATATATGGGCTATGA
ACTAATGACCCCGTAATTGATTACTATTAATAACTAGTCAATAATCAATGTCAACGCGTATATCTGGCCC
GTACATCGCGAAGCAGCGCAAAACGCCTAACCCTAAGCAGATTCTTCATGCAATTGTCGGTCAAGCCTTG
CCTTGTTGTAGCTTAAATTTTGCTCGCGCACTACTCAGCGACCTCCAACACACAAGCAGGGAGCAGATAC
TGGCTTAACTATGCGGCATCAGAGCAGATTGTACTGAGAGTGCACCATAGGGGATCGGGAGATCTCCCGA
TCCGTCGACGTCAGGTGGCACTTTTCGGGGAAATGTGCGCGGAACCCCTATTTGTTTATTTTTCTAAATA
CATTCAAATATGTATCCGCTCATGAGACAATAACCCTGATAAATGCTTCAATAATATTGAAAAAGGAAGA
GTATGAGTATTCAACATTTCCGTGTCGCCCTTATTCCCTTTTTTGCGGCATTTTGCCTTCCTGTTTTTGC
TCACCCAGAAACGCTGGTGAAAGTAAAAGATGCTGAAGATCAGTTGGGTGCACGAGTGGGTTACATCGAA
CTGGATCTCAACAGCGGTAAGATCCTTGAGAGTTTTCGCCCCGAAGAACGTTTTCCAATGATGAGCACTT
TTAAAGTTCTGCTATGTGGCGCGGTATTATCCCGTATTGACGCCGGGCAAGAGCAACTCGGTCGCCGCAT
ACACTATTCTCAGAATGACTTGGTTGAGTACTCACCAGTCACAGAAAAGCATCTTACGGATGGCATGACA
GTAAGAGAATTATGCAGTGCTGCCATAACCATGAGTGATAACACTGCGGCCAACTTACTTCTGACAACGA
TCGGAGGACCGAAGGAGCTAACCGCTTTTTTGCACAACATGGGGGATCATGTAACTCGCCTTGATCGTTG
GGAACCGGAGCTGAATGAAGCCATACCAAACGACGAGCGTGACACCACGATGCCTGTAGCAATGGCAACA
ACGTTGCGCAAACTATTAACTGGCGAACTACTTACTCTAGCTTCCCGGCAACAATTAATAGACTGGATGG
AGGCGGATAAAGTTGCAGGACCACTTCTGCGCTCGGCCCTTCCGGCTGGCTGGTTTATTGCTGATAAATC
TGGAGCCGGTGAGCGTGGGTCTCGCGGTATCATTGCAGCACTGGGGCCAGATGGTAAGCCCTCCCGTATC
GTAGTTATCTACACGACGGGGAGTCAGGCAACTATGGATGAACGAAATAGACAGATCGCTGAGATAGGTG
CCTCACTGATTAAGCATTGGTAACTGTCAGACCAAGTTTACTCATATATACTTTAGATTGATTTAAAACT
TCATTTTTAATTTAAAAGGATCTAGGTGAAGATCCTTTTTGATAATCTCATGACCAAAATCCCTTAACGT
GAGTTTTCGTTCCACTGAGCGTCAGACCCCGTAGAAAAGATCAAAGGATCTTC
Features (pLannotate 1.2.2; 21 found; start..end, strand, type, name):
      1..589     +  rep_origin     ori: high-copy-number ColE1/pMB1/pBR322/pUC origin of replication
    651..831     -  LTR            5' LTR (truncated): truncated 5' long terminal repeat (LTR) from HIV-1
    838..1338    -  CDS            nef (fragment): NEF_HV1LA - Experimental evidence at protein level: Swiss-Prot protein existence level 1. Extracellular Nef protein targets CD4(+) T-lymphocytes for apoptosis by interacting with CXCR4 surface receptors. From Human immunodeficiency virus type 1 group M subtype B (isolate Lai) (HIV-1).
   1340..1359    -  misc_feature   MCS (fragment): pBluescript multiple cloning site
   1369..2088    -  CDS            EGFP: the original enhanced GFP (Yang et al., 1996) mammalian codon-optimized
   2089..2675    -  misc_feature   IRES2: internal ribosome entry site (IRES) of the encephalomyocarditis virus (EMCV)
   2695..2715    -  CDS            SV40 NLS: nuclear localization signal of SV40 (simian virus 40) large T antigen
   2716..4965    -  CDS            EZH2: EZH2_HUMAN - Also known as KMT6. Experimental evidence at protein level: Swiss-Prot protein existence level 1. Polycomb group (PcG) protein. Catalytic subunit of the PRC2/EED-EZH2 complex, which methylates 'Lys-9' (H3K9me) and 'Lys-27' (H3K27me) of histone H3, leading to transcriptional repression of the affected target gene. Able to mono-, di- and trimethylate 'Lys-27' of histone H3 to form H3K27me1, H3K27me2 and H3K27me3, respectively. Displays a preference for substrates with less methylation, loses activity when progressively more methyl groups are incorporated into H3K27, H3K27me0 > H3K27
   4970..4990    -  CDS            3xFLAG (fragment): three tandem FLAG® epitope tags
   5028..6206    -  promoter       EF-1α promoter: strong constitutive promoter for human elongation factor EF-1α
   6269..6386    -  misc_feature   cPPT/CTS: central polypurine tract and central termination sequence of HIV-1
   6436..6536    -  CDS            Rev (fragment): human immunodeficiency virus 1 (HIV-1) Rev protein; rev; enhances nuclear export of unspliced and incompletely spliced viral mRNAs
   6913..7146    -  misc_feature   RRE: The Rev response element (RRE) of HIV-1 allows for Rev-dependent mRNA export from the nucleus to the cytoplasm.
   7321..7659    -  CDS            HIV-1 gag (fragment): gag protein from human immunodeficiency virus 1; gag
   7643..7768    -  misc_feature   HIV-1 Ψ: packaging signal of human immunodeficiency virus type 1
   7815..7995    -  LTR            5' LTR (truncated): truncated 5' long terminal repeat (LTR) from HIV-1
   8013..8212    -  promoter       CMV promoter: human cytomegalovirus (CMV) immediate early promoter
   8213..8592    -  enhancer       CMV enhancer: human cytomegalovirus immediate early enhancer
   8747..8799    +  misc_feature   bom (fragment): basis of mobility region from pBR322
   8858..8962    +  promoter       AmpR promoter: bla
   8963..9823    +  CDS            AmpR: β-lactamase; bla; confers resistance to ampicillin, carbenicillin, and related antibiotics
