[The description below was written by a language model from this plasmid's Addgene catalogue record and pLannotate feature annotations shown in this document.]
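Description:
pHIV-EGFP.Flag-EZH2 is an HIV-1-based lentiviral transfer plasmid for mammalian expression of wild-type human EZH2, built in the pHIV-EGFP backbone. It is maintained in bacteria through a high-copy ColE1/pUC-type origin and an ampicillin resistance gene (β-lactamase). No mammalian drug-selection marker is annotated, so transduced cells are identified by EGFP fluorescence instead.

The viral portion begins with a CMV enhancer/promoter fused to a truncated 5' LTR, an arrangement that drives synthesis of the genomic RNA in packaging cells. It is followed by the Ψ packaging signal with a gag fragment, the Rev response element for Rev-dependent nuclear export, and the cPPT/CTS, which aids nuclear import of the reverse-transcribed genome. A second truncated LTR, preceded by a nef fragment, closes the provirus.

Within this frame, the EF-1α promoter drives a bicistronic transcript. The first cistron is EZH2, the catalytic histone H3K27 methyltransferase subunit of Polycomb Repressive Complex 2. It carries an N-terminal Flag epitope, which the annotation detects as a fragment of a 3xFLAG tag. The feature table also places an SV40 nuclear localization signal directly after the EZH2 coding region, although the catalogue entry does not mention it. An EMCV IRES then allows translation of EGFP from the same mRNA, so fluorescence reports expression of the transgene. The listed insert size is larger than the annotated EZH2 coding sequence, and the record does not explain the difference.

The stated purpose is re-expression of wild-type EZH2 in knockout/rescue experiments in mammalian cells. The associated study concerns the RNA-binding and chromatin-modifying activities of EZH2.
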