Addgene plasmid #220243: pHIV-EGFP.Flag-EZH2
Purpose: Expresses wild-type EZH2 for knockout/rescue experiments in mammalian cells.
Depositing lab: Chen Davidovich. Depositing organization: Monash University. Publication: Inseparable RNA binding and chromatin modification activities of a nucleosome-interacting surface in EZH2. Gail EH, Healy E, Flanigan SF, Jones N, Ng XH, Uckelmann M, Levina V, Zhang Q, Davidovich C. Nat Genet. 2024 May 14. doi: 10.1038/s41588-024-01740-8. PubMed 38744974.
Backbone
  Vector backbone: pHIV-EGFP
  Backbone manufacturer: addgene Plasmid #21373
  Backbone size w/o insert (bp): 7746
  Total vector size (bp): 9995
  Vector type: Mammalian Expression, Lentiviral
Growth in bacteria
  Bacterial resistance: Ampicillin, 100 μg/mL
  Growth temperature: 37°C
  Growth strain: NEB Stable
  Copy number: High Copy
Gene/Insert
  Gene/Insert name: EZH2 (alt names: Enhancer Of Zeste 2 Polycomb Repressive Complex 2; Histone-lysine N-methyltransferase)
  Species: H. sapiens (human)
  Insert size (bp): 2934
  GenBank ID: Q15910
  Entrez Gene: EZH2 (a.k.a. ENX-1, ENX1, EZH2b, KMT6, KMT6A, WVS, WVS2)
  Promoter: EF-1α
  Tag / fusion protein: Flag (N terminal on backbone)
  Cloning method: Unknown
  Sequencing primers: 5′ 5'-TGGAATTTGCCCTTTTTGAG-3'; 3′ 5'-AGGAACTGCTTCCTTCACGA-3'
Terms and licenses: Academic/Nonprofit Terms; Industry Terms: Not Available to Industry
How to cite: pHIV-EGFP.Flag-EZH2 was a gift from Chen Davidovich (Addgene plasmid # 220243 ; http://n2t.net/addgene:220243 ; RRID:Addgene_220243)
